Addgene plasmid #210631: pGL4.23_exon 4
Purpose: Luciferase experiment for TAL1 exon 4
Depositing lab: Maayan Salton. Depositing organization: Hebrew University. Publication: Isoforms of the TAL1 transcription factor have different roles in hematopoiesis and cell growth. Sharma A, Mistriel-Zerbib S, Najar RA, Engal E, Bentata M, Taqatqa N, Dahan S, Cohen K, Jaffe-Herman S, Geminder O, Baker M, Nevo Y, Plaschkes I, Kay G, Drier Y, Berger M, Salton M. PLoS Biol. 2023 Jun 28;21(6):e3002175. doi: 10.1371/journal.pbio.3002175. PubMed 37379322.
Backbone
  Vector backbone: pGL4.23[luc2/minP]
  Backbone manufacturer: Promega
  Backbone size w/o insert (bp): 4283
  Vector type: Mammalian Expression
Growth in bacteria
  Bacterial resistance: Ampicillin, 100 μg/mL
  Growth temperature: 37°C
  Growth strain: DH5alpha
  Copy number: High Copy
Gene/Insert
  Gene/Insert name: TAL1 exon 4
  Species: H. sapiens (human)
  Entrez Gene: TAL1 (a.k.a. SCL, TCL5, bHLHa17, tal-1)
  Promoter: Minimal Promoter
  Cloning method: Restriction Enzyme; 5′ cloning site Acc65I (not destroyed); 3′ cloning site SacI (not destroyed)
Terms and licenses: Academic/Nonprofit Terms; Industry Terms: Not Available to Industry
How to cite: pGL4.23_exon 4 was a gift from Maayan Salton (Addgene plasmid # 210631 ; http://n2t.net/addgene:210631 ; RRID:Addgene_210631)
