[The description below was written by a language model from this plasmid's Addgene catalogue record and pLannotate feature annotations shown in this document.]
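Description:
pGL4.23_exon 4 is a mammalian firefly luciferase reporter plasmid built on the Promega pGL4.23[luc2/minP] backbone, carrying a short segment of the human TAL1 gene (exon 4) placed upstream of a minimal promoter. It is propagated in E. coli through a high-copy ColE1/pUC-type origin and selected with ampicillin via the β-lactamase (AmpR) gene. No mammalian selection marker is annotated, which fits transient transfection use.

The TAL1 fragment was cloned between the Acc65I and SacI sites of the multiple cloning region, both of which remain intact. In the sequenced record (4,377 nt) the TAL1-matching segment spans about 120 bp and is annotated on the minus strand, so it appears to lie in reverse orientation relative to the reporter. Immediately downstream sit minP, a minimal TATA-box promoter with low basal activity, and then the synthetic luc2 luciferase coding sequence, terminated by an SV40 polyadenylation signal. Because minP alone drives little transcription, luciferase output reports whether the inserted DNA has enhancer- or promoter-like regulatory activity. A synthetic poly(A) signal and an RNA polymerase II pause site from the human α2 globin gene lie upstream of the cloning region, where they suppress read-through transcription from the backbone and keep background low. The small large T antigen and tetracycline-resistance fragments in the table are non-functional backbone remnants flanking the SV40 poly(A) region.

The stated purpose is a luciferase experiment for TAL1 exon 4, associated with work on the different roles of TAL1 transcription factor isoforms in hematopoiesis and cell growth. The record does not specify the cell types used or the exact regulatory hypothesis tested.
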