Features (pLannotate 1.2.2; 11 found; start..end, strand, type, name):
     17..136     -  CDS            TAL1 (fragment): TAL1_HUMAN - Also known as BHLHA17, SCL, TCL5. Experimental evidence at protein level: Swiss-Prot protein existence level 1. Implicated in the genesis of hemopoietic malignancies. It may play an important role in hemopoietic differentiation. Serves as a positive regulator of erythroid differentiation (By similarity). From Homo sapiens (Human).
    170..201     +  promoter       minP: minimal TATA-box promoter with low basal activity
    234..1886    +  CDS            luciferase: firefly luciferase synthetic luc2 version of the luciferase gene
   1930..2051    -  polyA_signal   SV40 poly(A) signal: SV40 polyadenylation signal
   2074..2142    -  CDS            large T antigen (fragment): large T antigen from SV40 (simian virus 40)
   2158..2290    +  CDS            TcR (fragment): tetracycline efflux protein; tet; confers resistance to tetracycline
   2470..3058    -  rep_origin     ori: high-copy-number ColE1/pMB1/pBR322/pUC origin of replication
   3258..4118    -  CDS            AmpR: β-lactamase confers resistance to ampicillin, carbenicillin, and related antibiotics
   4119..4160    -  promoter       AmpR promoter (fragment): bla
   4223..4271    +  polyA_signal   poly(A) signal: synthetic polyadenylation signal
   4285..4376    +  misc_feature   pause site: RNA polymerase II transcriptional pause signal from the human α2 globin gene
>Addgene plasmid #210631 | pGL4.23_exon 4 | addgene full sequence | sequence record 454226 | Addgene NGS Result
GCCTAACTGGCCGGTACCCATCAGTAATCTCCATCTCATAGGGGGAAGGTCTCCTCTTCACTCGATTGTT
GGTGGTGAACATAGGGAAGGCATCCGGCTCCCCAAAGAACCCGGAGCTCGCTAGCCTCGAGGATATCAAG
ATCTGGCCTCGGCGGCCAAGCTTAGACACTAGAGGGTATATAATGGAAGCTCGACTTCCAGCTTGGCAAT
CCGGTACTGTTGGTAAAGCCACCATGGAAGATGCCAAAAACATTAAGAAGGGCCCAGCGCCATTCTACCC
ACTCGAAGACGGGACCGCCGGCGAGCAGCTGCACAAAGCCATGAAGCGCTACGCCCTGGTGCCCGGCACC
ATCGCCTTTACCGACGCACATATCGAGGTGGACATTACCTACGCCGAGTACTTCGAGATGAGCGTTCGGC
TGGCAGAAGCTATGAAGCGCTATGGGCTGAATACAAACCATCGGATCGTGGTGTGCAGCGAGAATAGCTT
GCAGTTCTTCATGCCCGTGTTGGGTGCCCTGTTCATCGGTGTGGCTGTGGCCCCAGCTAACGACATCTAC
AACGAGCGCGAGCTGCTGAACAGCATGGGCATCAGCCAGCCCACCGTCGTATTCGTGAGCAAGAAAGGGC
TGCAAAAGATCCTCAACGTGCAAAAGAAGCTACCGATCATACAAAAGATCATCATCATGGATAGCAAGAC
CGACTACCAGGGCTTCCAAAGCATGTACACCTTCGTGACTTCCCATTTGCCACCCGGCTTCAACGAGTAC
GACTTCGTGCCCGAGAGCTTCGACCGGGACAAAACCATCGCCCTGATCATGAACAGTAGTGGCAGTACCG
GATTGCCCAAGGGCGTAGCCCTACCGCACCGCACCGCTTGTGTCCGATTCAGTCATGCCCGCGACCCCAT
CTTCGGCAACCAGATCATCCCCGACACCGCTATCCTCAGCGTGGTGCCATTTCACCACGGCTTCGGCATG
TTCACCACGCTGGGCTACTTGATCTGCGGCTTTCGGGTCGTGCTCATGTACCGCTTCGAGGAGGAGCTAT
TCTTGCGCAGCTTGCAAGACTATAAGATTCAATCTGCCCTGCTGGTGCCCACACTATTTAGCTTCTTCGC
TAAGAGCACTCTCATCGACAAGTACGACCTAAGCAACTTGCACGAGATCGCCAGCGGCGGGGCGCCGCTC
AGCAAGGAGGTAGGTGAGGCCGTGGCCAAACGCTTCCACCTACCAGGCATCCGCCAGGGCTACGGCCTGA
CAGAAACAACCAGCGCCATTCTGATCACCCCCGAAGGGGACGACAAGCCTGGCGCAGTAGGCAAGGTGGT
GCCCTTCTTCGAGGCTAAGGTGGTGGACTTGGACACCGGTAAGACACTGGGTGTGAACCAGCGCGGCGAG
CTGTGCGTCCGTGGCCCCATGATCATGAGCGGCTACGTTAACAACCCCGAGGCTACAAACGCTCTCATCG
ACAAGGACGGCTGGCTGCACAGCGGCGACATCGCCTACTGGGACGAGGACGAGCACTTCTTCATCGTGGA
CCGGCTGAAGAGCCTGATCAAATACAAGGGCTACCAGGTAGCCCCAGCCGAACTGGAGAGCATCCTGCTG
CAACACCCCAACATCTTCGACGCCGGGGTCGCCGGCCTGCCCGACGACGATGCCGGCGAGCTGCCCGCCG
CAGTCGTCGTGCTGGAACACGGTAAAACCATGACCGAGAAGGAGATCGTGGACTATGTGGCCAGCCAGGT
TACAACCGCCAAGAAGCTGCGCGGTGGTGTTGTGTTCGTGGACGAGGTGCCTAAAGGACTGACCGGCAAG
TTGGACGCCCGCAAGATCCGCGAGATTCTCATTAAGGCCAAGAAGGGCGGCAAGATCGCCGTGTAATAAT
TCTAGAGTCGGGGCGGCCGGCCGCTTCGAGCAGACATGATAAGATACATTGATGAGTTTGGACAAACCAC
AACTAGAATGCAGTGAAAAAAATGCTTTATTTGTGAAATTTGTGATGCTATTGCTTTATTTGTAACCATT
ATAAGCTGCAATAAACAAGTTAACAACAACAATTGCATTCATTTTATGTTTCAGGTTCAGGGGGAGGTGT
GGGAGGTTTTTTAAAGCAAGTAAAACCTCTACAAATGTGGTAAAATCGATAAGGATCCGTCGACCGATGC
CCTTGAGAGCCTTCAACCCAGTCAGCTCCTTCCGGTGGGCGCGGGGCATGACTATCGTCGCCGCACTTAT
GACTGTCTTCTTTATCATGCAACTCGTAGGACAGGTGCCGGCAGCGCTCTTCCGCTTCCTCGCTCACTGA
CTCGCTGCGCTCGGTCGTTCGGCTGCGGCGAGCGGTATCAGCTCACTCAAAGGCGGTAATACGGTTATCC
ACAGAATCAGGGGATAACGCAGGAAAGAACATGTGAGCAAAAGGCCAGCAAAAGGCCAGGAACCGTAAAA
AGGCCGCGTTGCTGGCGTTTTTCCATAGGCTCCGCCCCCCTGACGAGCATCACAAAAATCGACGCTCAAG
TCAGAGGTGGCGAAACCCGACAGGACTATAAAGATACCAGGCGTTTCCCCCTGGAAGCTCCCTCGTGCGC
TCTCCTGTTCCGACCCTGCCGCTTACCGGATACCTGTCCGCCTTTCTCCCTTCGGGAAGCGTGGCGCTTT
CTCATAGCTCACGCTGTAGGTATCTCAGTTCGGTGTAGGTCGTTCGCTCCAAGCTGGGCTGTGTGCACGA
ACCCCCCGTTCAGCCCGACCGCTGCGCCTTATCCGGTAACTATCGTCTTGAGTCCAACCCGGTAAGACAC
GACTTATCGCCACTGGCAGCAGCCACTGGTAACAGGATTAGCAGAGCGAGGTATGTAGGCGGTGCTACAG
AGTTCTTGAAGTGGTGGCCTAACTACGGCTACACTAGAAGAACAGTATTTGGTATCTGCGCTCTGCTGAA
GCCAGTTACCTTCGGAAAAAGAGTTGGTAGCTCTTGATCCGGCAAACAAACCACCGCTGGTAGCGGTGGT
TTTTTTGTTTGCAAGCAGCAGATTACGCGCAGAAAAAAAGGATCTCAAGAAGATCCTTTGATCTTTTCTA
CGGGGTCTGACGCTCAGTGGAACGAAAACTCACGTTAAGGGATTTTGGTCATGAGATTATCAAAAAGGAT
CTTCACCTAGATCCTTTTAAATTAAAAATGAAGTTTTAAATCAATCTAAAGTATATATGAGTAAACTTGG
TCTGACAGCGGCCGCAAATGCTAAACCACTGCAGTGGTTACCAGTGCTTGATCAGTGAGGCACCGATCTC
AGCGATCTGCCTATTTCGTTCGTCCATAGTGGCCTGACTCCCCGTCGTGTAGATCACTACGATTCGTGAG
GGCTTACCATCAGGCCCCAGCGCAGCAATGATGCCGCGAGAGCCGCGTTCACCGGCCCCCGATTTGTCAG
CAATGAACCAGCCAGCAGGGAGGGCCGAGCGAAGAAGTGGTCCTGCTACTTTGTCCGCCTCCATCCAGTC
TATGAGCTGCTGTCGTGATGCTAGAGTAAGAAGTTCGCCAGTGAGTAGTTTCCGAAGAGTTGTGGCCATT
GCTACTGGCATCGTGGTATCACGCTCGTCGTTCGGTATGGCTTCGTTCAACTCTGGTTCCCAGCGGTCAA
GCCGGGTCACATGATCACCCATATTATGAAGAAATGCAGTCAGCTCCTTAGGGCCTCCGATCGTTGTCAG
AAGTAAGTTGGCCGCGGTGTTGTCGCTCATGGTAATGGCAGCACTACACAATTCTCTTACCGTCATGCCA
TCCGTAAGATGCTTTTCCGTGACCGGCGAGTACTCAACCAAGTCGTTTTGTGAGTAGTGTATACGGCGAC
CAAGCTGCTCTTGCCCGGCGTCTATACGGGACAACACCGCGCCACATAGCAGTACTTTGAAAGTGCTCAT
CATCGGGAATCGTTCTTCGGGGCGGAAAGACTCAAGGATCTTGCCGCTATTGAGATCCAGTTCGATATAG
CCCACTCTTGCACCCAGTTGATCTTCAGCATCTTTTACTTTCACCAGCGTTTCGGGGTGTGCAAAAACAG
GCAAGCAAAATGCCGCAAAGAAGGGAATGAGTGCGACACGAAAATGTTGGATGCTCATACTCGTCCTTTT
TCAATATTATTGAAGCATTTATCAGGGTTACTAGTACGTCTCTCAAGGATAAGTAAGTAATATTAAGGTA
CGGGAGGTATTGGACAGGCCGCAATAAAATATCTTTATTTTCATTACATCTGTGTGTTGGTTTTTTGTGT
GAATCGATAGTACTAACATACGCTCTCCATCAAAACAAAACGAAACAAAACAAACTAGCAAAATAGGCTG
TCCCCAGTGCAAGTGCAGGTGCCAGAACATTTCTCTG
