>Addgene plasmid #210631 | pGL4.23_exon 4 | depositor partial sequence | sequence record 410502 | insert
CGGGTTCTTTGGGGAGCCGGATGCCTTCCCTATGTTCACCACCAACAATCGAGTGAAGAGGAGACCTTCC
CCCTATGAGATGGAGATTACTGATG
